>Addgene plasmid #45617 | pSABAD544 | depositor full sequence | sequence record 63938 | pSABAD544 plasmid sequence
AGAAGAAACCAATTGTCCATATTGCATCAGACATTGCCGTCACTGCGTCTTTTACTGGCTCTTCTCGCTA
ACCAAACCGGTAACCCCGCTTATTAAAAGCATTCTGTAACAAAGCGGGACCAAAGCCATGACAAAAACGC
GTAACAAAAGTGTCTATAATCACGGCAGAAAAGTCCACATTGATTATTTGCACGGCGTCACACTTTGCTA
TGCCATAGCATTTTTATCCATAAGATTAGCGGATCCTACCTGACGCTTTTTATCGCAACTCTCTACTGTT
TCTCCATACCCGTTTTTTTGGGCTAGAAATAATTTTGTTTAACTTTAAGAAGGAGATATACATATGGCTA
GCAAAGGAGAAGAACTTTTCACTGGAGTTGTCCCAATTCTTGTTGAATTAGATGGTGATGTTAATGGGCA
CAAATTTTCTGTCCGCGGAGAGGGTGAAGGTGATGCTACAAACGGAAAACTTACCCTTAAATTTATTTGC
ACTACTGGAAAACTACCTGTTCCATGGCCAACACTAGTTACTACTTTATGTTTAAGCTATGAAACGGAAA
TATTGACAGTAGAATATGGATTATTACCGATTGGTAAAATTGTAGAAAAGCGCATCGAATGTACTGTTTA
TAGCGTTGATAATAATGGAAATATTTATACACAACCTGTAGCACAATGGCACGATCGCGGAGAACAAGAG
GTGTTTGAGTATTGTTTGGAAGATGGTTCATTGATTCGGGCAACAAAAGACCATAAGTTTATGACTGTTG
ATGGTCAAATGTTGCCAATTGATGAAATATTTGAACGTGAATTGGATTTGATGCGGGTTGATAATTTGCC
GAATATCAAAATAGCCACACGTAAATATTTAGGCAAACAAAATGTCTATGACATTGGAGTTGAGCGCGAC
CATAATTTTGCACTCAAAAATGGCTTCATAGCCGCGGGTTGTTATGGTGTTCAATGCTTTTCTAGATATC
CGGATCATATGAAACGGCATGACTTTTTCAAGAGTGCCATGCCCGAAGGTTATGTACAGGAACGCACTAT
ATCTTTCAAAGATGACGGGAACTACAAGACGCGTGCTGAAGTCAAGTTTGAAGGTGATACCCTTGTTAAT
CGTATCGAGTTAAAAGGTATTGATTTTAAAGAAGATGGAAACATTCTCGGACACAAACTCGAGTACAACT
ATAACTCACACAATGTATACATCACGGCAGACAAACAAAAGAATGGAATCAAAGCTAACTTCAAAATTCG
CCACAACATTGAAGATGGATCCGTTCAACTAGCAGACCATTATCAACAAAATACTCCAATTGGCGATGGC
CCTGTCCTTTTACCAGACAACCATTACCTGTCGACACAATCTGCCCTTTCGAAAGATCCCAACGAAAAGC
GTGACCACATGGTCCTTCTTGAGTTTGTAACTGCTGCTGGGTTGACTTAAGCTTGGCTGTTTTGGCGGAT
GAGAGAAGATTTTCAGCCTGATACAGATTAAATCAGAACGCAGAAGCGGTCTGATAAAACAGAATTTGCC
TGGCGGCAGTAGCGCGGTGGTCCCACCTGACCCCATGCCGAACTCAGAAGTGAAACGCCGTAGCGCCGAT
GGTAGTGTGGGGTCCCCCATGCGAGAGTAGGGAACTGCCAGGCATCAAATAAAACGAAAGGCTCAGTGCA
AAGACTGGGCCTTTCGTTTTATCTGTTGTTTGTCGGTGAACGCTCTCCTGAGTAGGACAAATCCGCCGGG
AGCGGATTTGAACGTTGCGAAGCAACGGCCCGGAGGGTGGCGGGCAGGACGCCCGCCATAAACTGCCAGG
CATCAAATTAAGCAGAAGGCCATCCTGACGGATGGCCTTTTTGCGTTTCTACAAACTCTTTGTTTATTTT
TCTAAATACATTCAAATATGTATCCGCTCATGAGACAATAACCCTGATAAATGCTTCAATAATATTGAAA
AAGGAAGAGTATGAGTATTCAACATTTCCGTGTCGCCCTTATTCCCTTTTTTGCGGCATTTTGCCTTCCT
GTTTTTGCTCACCCAGAAACGCTGGTGAAAGTAAAAGATGCTGAAGATCAGTTGGGTGCACGAGTGGGTT
ACATCGAACTGGATCTCAACAGCGGTAAGATCCTTGAGAGTTTTCGCCCCGAAGAACGTTTTCCAATGAT
GAGCACTTTTAAAGTTCTGCTATGTGGCGCGGTATTATCCCGTGTTGACGCCGGGCAAGAGCAACTCGGT
CGCCGCATACACTATTCTCAGAATGACTTGGTTGAGTACTCACCAGTCACAGAAAAGCATCTTACGGATG
GCATGACAGTAAGAGAATTATGCAGTGCTGCCATAACCATGAGTGATAACACTGCGGCCAACTTACTTCT
GACAACGATCGGAGGACCGAAGGAGCTAACCGCTTTTTTGCACAACATGGGGGATCATGTAACTCGCCTT
GATCGTTGGGAACCGGAGCTGAATGAAGCCATACCAAACGACGAGCGTGACACCACGATGCCTGCAGCAA
TGGCAACAACGTTGCGCAAACTATTAACTGGCGAACTACTTACTCTAGCTTCCCGGCAACAATTAATAGA
CTGGATGGAGGCGGATAAAGTTGCAGGACCACTTCTGCGCTCGGCCCTTCCGGCTGGCTGGTTTATTGCT
GATAAATCTGGAGCCGGTGAGCGTGGGTCTCGCGGTATCATTGCAGCACTGGGGCCAGATGGTAAGCCCT
CCCGTATCGTAGTTATCTACACGACGGGGAGTCAGGCAACTATGGATGAACGAAATAGACAGATCGCTGA
GATAGGTGCCTCACTGATTAAGCATTGGTAACTGTCAGACCAAGTTTACTCATATATACTTTAGATTGAT
T
[125 nt withheld, positions 2872-2996]
C
[141 nt withheld, positions 2998-3138]
CCTTTGACGTTGGAGTCCACGTTCTTT
[37 nt withheld, positions 3166-3202]
ACCCTATCTCGGGCTATTCTTTTGATTTATAAGGGATTTTGCCGATTTCGGCCTATTGGTTAAAAAATGA
GCTGATTTAACAAAAATTTAACGCGAATTTTAACAAAATATTAACGTTTACAATTTAAAAGGATCTAGGT
GAAGATCCTTTTTGATAATCTCATGACCAAAATCCCTTAACGTGAGTTTTCGTTCCACTGAGCGTCAGAC
CCCGTAGAAAAGATCAAAGGATCTTCTTGAGATCCTTTTTTTCTGCGCGTAATCTGCTGCTTGCAAACAA
AAAAACCACCGCTACCAGCGGTGGTTTGTTTGCCGGATCAAGAGCTACCAACTCTTTTTCCGAAGGTAAC
TGGCTTCAGCAGAGCGCAGATACCAAATACTGTCCTTCTAGTGTAGCCGTAGTTAGGCCACCACTTCAAG
AACTCTGTAGCACCGCCTACATACCTCGCTCTGCTAATCCTGTTACCAGTGGCTGCTGCCAGTGGCGATA
AGTCGTGTCTTACCGGGTTGGACTCAAGACGATAGTTACCGGATAAGGCGCAGCGGTCGGGCTGAACGGG
GGGTTCGTGCACACAGCCCAGCTTGGAGCGAACGACCTACACCGAACTGAGATACCTACAGCGTGAGCAT
TGAGAAAGCGCCACGCTTCCCGAAGGGAGAAAGGCGGACAGGTATCCGGTAAGCGGCAGGGTCGGAACAG
GAGAGCGCACGAGGGAGCTTCCAGGGGGAAACGCCTGGTATCTTTATAGTCCTGTCGGGTTTCGCCACCT
CTGACTTGAGCGTCGATTTTTGTGATGCTCGTCAGGGGGGCGGAGCCTATGGAAAAACGCCAGCAACGCG
GCCTTTTTACGGTTCCTGGCCTTTTGCTGGCCTTTTGCTCACATGTTCTTTCCTGCGTTATCCCCTGATT
CTGTGGATAACCGTATTACCGCCTTTGAGTGAGCTGATACCGCTCGCCGCAGCCGAACGACCGAGCGCAG
CGAGTCAGTGAGCGAGGAAGCGGAAGAGCGCCTGATGCGGTATTTTCTCCTTACGCATCTGTGCGGTATT
TCACACCGGATATGGTGCACTCTCAGTACAATCTGCTCTGATGCCGCATAGTTAAGCCAGTATACACTCC
GCTATCGCTACGTGACTGGGTCATGGCTGCGCCCCGACACCCGCCAACACCCGCTGACGCGCCCTGACGG
GCTTGTCTGCTCCCGGCATCCGCTTACAGACAAGCTGTGACCGTCTCCGGGAGCTGCATGTGTCAGAGGT
TTTCACCGTCATCACCGAAACGCGCGAGGCAGCAAGGAGATGGCGCCCAACAGTCCCCCGGCCACGGGGC
CTGCCACCATACCCACGCCGAAACAAGCGCTCATGAGCCCGAAGTGGCGAGCCCGATCTTCCCCATCGGT
GATGTCGGCGATATAGGCGCCAGCAACCGCACCTGTGGCGCCGGTGATGCCGGCCACGATGCGTCCGGCG
TAGAGGATCTAATTCTCATGTTTGACAGCTTATCATCGATGCATAATGTGCCTGTCAAATGGACGAAGCA
GGGATTCTGCAAACCCTATGCTACTCCGTCAAGCCGTCAATTGTCTGATTCGTTACCAATTATGACAACT
TGACGGCTACATCATTCACTTTTTCTTCACAACCGGCACGGAACTCGCTCGGGCTGGCCCCGGTGCATTT
TTTAAATACCCGCGAGAAATAGAGTTGATCGTCAAAACCAACATTGCGACCGACGGTGGCGATAGGCATC
CGGGTGGTGCTCAAAAGCAGCTTCGCCTGGCTGATACGTTGGTCCTCGCGCCAGCTTAAGACGCTAATCC
CTAACTGCTGGCGGAAAAGATGTGACAGACGCGACGGCGACAAGCAAACATGCTGTGCGACGCTGGCGAT
ATCAAAATTGCTGTCTGCCAGGTGATCGCTGATGTACTGACAAGCCTCGCGTACCCGATTATCCATCGGT
GGATGGAGCGACTCGTTAATCGCTTCCATGCGCCGCAGTAACAATTGCTCAAGCAGATTTATCGCCAGCA
GCTCCGAATAGCGCCCTTCCCCTTGCCCGGCGTTAATGATTTGCCCAAACAGGTCGCTGAAATGCGGCTG
GTGCGCTTCATCCGGGCGAAAGAACCCCGTATTGGCAAATATTGACGGCCAGTTAAGCCATTCATGCCAG
TAGGCGCGCGGACGAAAGTAAACCCACTGGTGATACCATTCGCGAGCCTCCGGATGACGACCGTAGTGAT
GAATCTCTCCTGGCGGGAACAGCAAAATATCACCCGGTCGGCAAACAAATTCTCGTCCCTGATTTTTCAC
CACCCCCTGACCGCGAATGGTGAGATTGAGAATATAACCTTTCATTCCCAGCGGTCGGTCGATAAAAAAA
TCGAGATAACCGTTGGCCTCAATCGGCGTTAAACCCGCCACCAGATGGGCATTAAACGAGTATCCCGGCA
GCAGGGGATCATTTTGCGCTTCAGCCATACTTTTCATACTCCCGCCATTCAG
Features (pLannotate 1.2.2; 16 found; start..end, strand, type, name):
      3..287     +  promoter       araBAD promoter: araBAD; promoter of the L-arabinose operon of E. coli; the araC regulatory gene is transcribed in the opposite direction (Guzman et al., 1995)
    314..336     +  RBS            RBS: efficient ribosome binding site from bacteriophage T7 gene 10 (Olins and Rangwala, 1989)
    344..1189    +  CDS            cEGFP: cEGFP is a basic (constitutively fluorescent) green fluorescent protein published in 2008, derived from Aequorea victoria.
   1202..1447    +  CDS            cEGFP (fragment): cEGFP is a basic (constitutively fluorescent) green fluorescent protein published in 2008, derived from Aequorea victoria.
   1538..1652    +  ncRNA          5S rRNA: Accession: RF00001 - 5S ribosomal RNA
   1656..1742    +  terminator     rrnB T1 terminator: Escherichia coli rrnB; transcription terminator T1 from the E. coli rrnB gene
   1834..1861    +  terminator     rrnB T2 terminator: transcription terminator T2 from the E. coli rrnB gene
   1879..1970    +  promoter       AmpR promoter: bla
   1971..2831    +  CDS            AmpR: β-lactamase; bla; confers resistance to ampicillin, carbenicillin, and related antibiotics
   2873..3253    +  rep_origin     M13 ori (sequence partly withheld): M13 bacteriophage origin of replication; arrow indicates direction of (+) strand synthesis
   3439..4027    +  rep_origin     ori: high-copy-number ColE1/pMB1/pBR322/pUC origin of replication
   4213..4353    -  misc_feature   bom: basis of mobility region from pBR322
   4455..4495    -  CDS            rop (fragment): Rop protein, which maintains plasmids at low copy number; rop
   4494..4681    -  CDS            TcR (fragment): tetracycline efflux protein; tet; confers resistance to tetracycline
   4694..4712    +  promoter       tet promoter (fragment): E. coli promoter for tetracycline efflux protein gene
   4802..5680    -  CDS            araC: L-arabinose regulatory protein; araC
