[The description below was written by a language model from this plasmid's Addgene catalogue record and pLannotate feature annotations shown in this document.]
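Description:
pSABAD544 is a bacterial expression plasmid built on the Invitrogen pBAD backbone (5,704 bp in total, with a 1,107 bp insert cloned between NdeI and HindIII sites that both remain intact). It replicates in E. coli from a ColE1/pBR322-type origin and is catalogued as low copy. The feature table also shows the pBR322 bom region, only remnants of the rop and tetracycline-resistance genes, and an M13 phage origin. Selection is by ampicillin through the β-lactamase gene. Expression is driven by the araBAD promoter, with the divergently oriented araC regulator carried on the same plasmid. Transcription is therefore induced by L-arabinose. A bacteriophage T7 gene 10 ribosome binding site precedes the open reading frame, and the rrnB T1 and T2 terminators follow it.

The insert, GFPN-NpuDnaE_AA-GFP_C, encodes a green fluorescent protein interrupted at its chromophore by the DnaE intein from Nostoc punctiforme. The GFP is a Stemmer variant carrying the superfolder mutations S30R and Y39N, and its chromophore tripeptide is changed from SYG to CYG. The intein carries inactivating mutations at its C-terminus, so it should not be able to splice itself out and rejoin the GFP halves. The automated annotation labels the coding region only as two GFP-like segments and does not mark the intein separately, so the catalogue fields are the better guide to the insert's architecture.

The associated publication concerns intein-mediated alternative protein splicing induced by intermolecular domain swapping. The record does not state the construct's specific role, but a splicing-inactive intein inside a GFP reporter would plausibly serve as a control or as a partner in such experiments.
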