Addgene plasmid #45617: pSABAD544
Depositing lab: Hideo Iwai. Depositing organization: University of Helsinki, Institute of Biotechnology. Publication: Intermolecular domain swapping induces intein-mediated protein alternative splicing. Aranko AS, Oeemig JS, Kajander T, Iwai H. Nat Chem Biol. 2013 Aug 25. doi: 10.1038/nchembio.1320. PubMed 23974115.
Backbone
  Vector backbone: pBAD
  Backbone manufacturer: invitrogen
  Backbone size w/o insert (bp): 4597
  Total vector size (bp): 5704
  Vector type: Bacterial Expression
Growth in bacteria
  Bacterial resistance: Ampicillin, 100 μg/mL
  Growth temperature: 37°C
  Growth strain: DH5alpha
  Copy number: Low Copy
Gene/Insert
  Gene/Insert name: GFPN-NpuDnaE_AA-GFP_C (alt name: inactive NpuDnaE inserted in GFP chromophore)
  Species: Nostoc punctiforme
  Insert size (bp): 1107
  Mutation: Inactivating mutations in NpuDnaE C-terminus, stemmer GFP with superfolder mutations S30R and Y39N, and SYG->CYG in chromophore
  Promoter: pBAD
  Cloning method: Restriction Enzyme; 5′ cloning site NdeI (not destroyed); 3′ cloning site HindIII (not destroyed)
  Sequencing primers: 5′ pBAD Forward; 3′ pBAD Reverse
Terms and licenses: Academic/Nonprofit Terms; Industry Terms: Not Available to Industry
How to cite: pSABAD544 was a gift from Hideo Iwai (Addgene plasmid # 45617 ; http://n2t.net/addgene:45617 ; RRID:Addgene_45617)
