>Addgene plasmid #45617 | pSABAD544 | addgene partial sequence | sequence record 70805 | pBAD-F 5'-ATGCCATAGCATTTTTATCC-3'
CGCTTTTTATCGCAACTCTCTACTGTTTCTCCATACCCGTTTTTTTGGGCTAGAAATAATTTTGTTTAAC
TTTAAGAAGGAGATATACACATGGCTAGCAAAGGAGAAGAACTTTTCACTGGAGTTGTCCCAATTCTTGT
TGAATTAGATGGTGATGTTAATGGGCACAAATTTTCTGTCCGCGGAGAGGGTGAAGGTGATGCTACAAAC
GGAAAACTTACCCTTAAATTTATTTGCACTACTGGAAAACTACCTGTTCCATGGCCAACACTAGTTACTA
CTTTATGTTTAAGCTATGAAACGGAAATATTGACAGTAGAATATGGATTATTACCGATTGGTAAAATTGT
AGAAAAGCGCATCGAATGTACTGTTTATAGCGTTGATAATAATGGAAATATTTATACACAACCTGTAGCA
CAATGGCACGATCGCGGAGAACAAGAGGTGTTTGAGTATTGTTTGGAAGATGGTTCATTGATTCGGGCAA
CAAAAGACCATAAGTTTATGACTGTTGATGGTCAAATGTTGCCAATTGATGAAATATTTGAACGTGAATT
GGATTTGATGCGGGTTGATAATTTGCCGAATATCAAAATAGCCACACGTAAATATTTAGGCAAACAAAAT
GTCTATGACATTGGAGTTGAGCGCGACCATAATTTTGCACTCAAAAATGGCTTCATAGCCGCGGGTTGTT
ATGGTGTTCAATGCTTTTCTAGATATCCGGATCATATGAAACGGCATGACTTTTTCAAGAGTGCCATGCC
CGAAGGTTATGTACAGGAACGCACTATATCTTTCAAAGATGACGGGAACTACAAGACGCGTGCTGAAGTC
AAGTTTGAAGGTGATACCCTTGTTAATCGTATCGAGTTAAAAGGTATTGATTTTAAAGAA
