>Addgene plasmid #45617 | pSABAD544 | addgene partial sequence | sequence record 70807 | pBAD-R 5'-GATTTAATCTGTATCAGG-3'
GCCAAGCTTAAGTCAACCCAGCAGCAGTTACAAACTCAAGAAGGACCATGTGGTCACGCTTTTCGTTGGG
ATCTTTCGAAAGGGCAGATTGTGTCGACAGGTAATGGTTGTCTGGTAAAAGGACAGGGCCATCGCCAATT
GGAGTATTTTGTTGATAATGGTCTGCTAGTTGAACGGATCCATCTTCAATGTTGTGGCGAATTTTGAAGT
TAGCTTTGATTCCATTCTTTTGTTTGTCTGCCGTGATGTATACATTGTGTGAGTTATAGTTGTACTCGAG
TTTGTGTCCGAGAATGTTTCCATCTTCTTTAAAATCAATACCTTTTAACTCGATACGATTAACAAGGGTA
TCACCTTCAAACTTGACTTCAGCACGCGTCTTGTAGTTCCCGTCATCTTTGAAAGATATAGTGCGTTCCT
GTACATAACCTTCGGGCATGGCACTCTTGAAAAAGTCATGCCGTTTCATATGATCCGGATATCTAGAAAA
GCATTGAACACCATAACAACCCGCGGCTATGAAGCCATTTTTGAGTGCAAAATTATGGTCGCGCTCAACT
CCAATGTCATAGACATTTTGTTTGCCTAAATATTTACGTGTGGCTATTTTGATATTCGGCAAATTATCAA
CCCGCATCAAATCCAATTCACGTTCAAATATTTCATCAATTGGCAACATTTGACCATCAACAGTCATAAA
CTTATGGTCTTTTGTTGCCCGAATCAATGAACCATCTTCCAAACAATACTCAAACACCTCTTGTTCTCCG
CGATCGTGCCATTGTGCTACAGGTTGTGTATAAATATTTCCATTATTATCAACGCTATAAACAGTACATT
CGATGCGCTTTTCTACAATTTTACCAATCGGTAATAATCCATATTCTACTGTCAATATTTCCGTTTCATA
GCTTAAACATAAAGTAGTAACTAGTGTTGGCCATGGAACAGGTAGTTTTCCAGTAGTGCAAATAAATTTA
